Addgene plasmid #76589: CKB gRNA (BRDN0001145509)
Purpose: 3rd generation lentiviral gRNA plasmid targeting human CKB
Depositing lab: John Doench & David Root. Depositing organization: Broad Institute. Publication: Optimized sgRNA design to maximize activity and minimize off-target effects of CRISPR-Cas9. Doench JG, Fusi N, Sullender M, Hegde M, Vaimberg EW, Donovan KF, Smith I, Tothova Z, Wilen C, Orchard R, Virgin HW, Listgarten J, Root DE. Nat Biotechnol. 2016 Jan 18. doi: 10.1038/nbt.3437. PubMed 26780180.
Backbone
  Vector backbone: lentiGuide-Puro
  Backbone manufacturer: Zhang Lab (Addgene plasmid # 52963)
  Vector type: Mammalian Expression, Lentiviral, CRISPR
  Selectable markers: Puromycin
Growth in bacteria
  Bacterial resistance: Ampicillin, 100 μg/mL
  Growth temperature: 37°C
  Growth strain: DH5alpha
  Copy number: High Copy
Gene/Insert
  Gene/Insert name: CKB (alt names: CKB; NM_001823.4)
  gRNA/shRNA sequence: GCATGGAGATGACCCGCAGG
  Species: H. sapiens (human)
  Entrez Gene: CKB (a.k.a. B-CK, BCK, CKBB, CPK-B, HEL-211, HEL-S-29)
  Promoter: hU6
  Cloning method: Unknown
  Sequencing primers: 5′ U6-F; 3′ pS2-R
Terms and licenses: Academic/Nonprofit Terms; Industry Terms: Not Available to Industry
Depositor comments: The gRNA was designed to target the following Genbank reference sequence(s): NM_001823.4. Note that this plasmid does NOT contain Cas9. It should be used in conjunction with lentiCas9-Blast (Addgene #52962) or otherwise with cell lines already expressing Cas9. Browse the full kinome gRNA library at http://www.addgene.org/pooled-library/broadgpp-human-kinome/ or visit http://www.broadinstitute.org/rnai/public/ for detailed protocols and information.
How to cite: CKB gRNA (BRDN0001145509) was a gift from John Doench & David Root (Addgene plasmid # 76589 ; http://n2t.net/addgene:76589 ; RRID:Addgene_76589)
