[The description below was written by a language model from this plasmid's Addgene catalogue record and pLannotate feature annotations shown in this document.]
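Description:
CKB gRNA (BRDN0001145509) is a third-generation lentiviral CRISPR guide plasmid built on the lentiGuide-Puro backbone. It expresses a single guide RNA directed against human CKB (brain-type creatine kinase), designed against the NM_001823.4 reference transcript. In bacteria it is maintained as a high-copy plasmid through a ColE1/pUC-type origin and selected with ampicillin via the β-lactamase gene. An f1 origin, an SV40 origin and poly(A) signal, and lac, T7 and T3 promoter remnants are also annotated in the backbone.

The lentiviral transfer cassette begins with an RSV promoter fused to a truncated HIV-1 5′ LTR, which drives Tat-independent production of the genomic RNA in packaging cells. This is followed by the Ψ packaging signal with a partial gag sequence and the Rev response element for nuclear export. Next, a human U6 RNA polymerase III promoter transcribes the CKB-specific spacer joined to the Streptococcus pyogenes Cas9 guide scaffold, and a cPPT/CTS element that aids nuclear import of the viral genome lies just downstream. An EF-1α core promoter with its intron A then drives puromycin N-acetyltransferase, so transduced mammalian cells can be selected with puromycin. A WPRE enhances transcript expression, and the self-inactivating ΔU3 3′ LTR closes the provirus.

The plasmid does not encode Cas9, so it must be paired with a separate Cas9 vector or used in cells that already express the nuclease. It is one clone from a human kinome guide collection produced with optimized sgRNA design rules, and it is suited to CKB knockout studies.
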