Features (pLannotate 1.2.2; 29 found; start..end, strand, type, name):
     14..80      +  CDS            small t antigen (fragment): SV40 (simian virus 40) small t antigen
    106..317     +  promoter       EF-1α core promoter: core promoter for human elongation factor EF-1α
    318..1256    +  intron         EF-1α intron A: intron upstream of the start codon of human EF-1α
   1278..1877    +  CDS            PuroR (fragment): puromycin N-acetyltransferase; pac from Streptomyces; confers resistance to puromycin
   1893..2481    +  misc_feature   WPRE: woodchuck hepatitis virus posttranscriptional regulatory element
   2532..2551    +  misc_feature   cPPT/CTS (fragment): central polypurine tract and central termination sequence of HIV-1
   2553..2786    +  LTR            3' LTR (ΔU3): self-inactivating 3' long terminal repeat (LTR) from HIV-1
   2864..2985    +  polyA_signal   SV40 poly(A) signal: SV40 polyadenylation signal
   3025..3160    +  rep_origin     SV40 ori: SV40 origin of replication
   3181..3199    -  promoter       T7 promoter: promoter for bacteriophage T7 RNA polymerase
   3207..3362    +  CDS            lacZα (fragment): LacZα fragment of β-galactosidase; lacZ fragment
   3367..3795    +  rep_origin     f1 ori (sequence partly withheld): f1 bacteriophage origin of replication; arrow indicates direction of (+) strand synthesis
   3848..3952    +  promoter       AmpR promoter: bla
   3953..4813    +  CDS            AmpR: β-lactamase; bla; confers resistance to ampicillin, carbenicillin, and related antibiotics
   4984..5572    +  rep_origin     ori: high-copy-number ColE1/pMB1/pBR322/pUC origin of replication
   5755..5847    +  CDS            lacI (fragment): lac repressor; lacI; The lac repressor binds to the lac operator to inhibit transcription in E. coli. This inhibition can be relieved by adding lactose or isopropyl-β-D-thiogalactopyranoside (IPTG).
   5860..5881    +  protein_bind   CAP binding site: CAP binding activates transcription in the presence of cAMP. E. coli catabolite activator protein
   5896..5926    +  promoter       lac promoter: promoter for the E. coli lac operon
   5934..5950    +  protein_bind   lac operator: The lac repressor binds to the lac operator to inhibit transcription in E. coli. This inhibition can be relieved by adding lactose or isopropyl-β-D-thiogalactopyranoside (IPTG). lac repressor encoded by lacI
   5995..6013    +  promoter       T3 promoter: promoter for bacteriophage T3 RNA polymerase
   6041..6267    +  promoter       RSV promoter: Rous sarcoma virus enhancer/promoter
   6268..6448    +  LTR            5' LTR (truncated): truncated 5' long terminal repeat (LTR) from HIV-1
   6495..6620    +  misc_feature   HIV-1 Ψ: packaging signal of human immunodeficiency virus type 1
   6604..6967    +  CDS            HIV-1 gag (fragment): gag protein from human immunodeficiency virus 1; gag
   7113..7346    +  misc_feature   RRE: The Rev response element (RRE) of HIV-1 allows for Rev-dependent mRNA export from the nucleus to the cytoplasm.
   7723..7749    +  CDS            Rev (fragment): human immunodeficiency virus 1 (HIV-1) Rev protein; rev; enhances nuclear export of unspliced and incompletely spliced viral mRNAs
   7753..7993    +  promoter       U6 promoter: RNA polymerase III promoter for human U6 snRNA
   8023..8098    +  misc_RNA       gRNA scaffold: guide RNA scaffold for the Streptococcus pyogenes CRISPR/Cas9 system
   8154..8271    +  misc_feature   cPPT/CTS: central polypurine tract and central termination sequence of HIV-1
>Addgene plasmid #76589 | CKB gRNA (BRDN0001145509) | addgene full sequence | sequence record 186124 | Addgene Assembled Sequence
CCCGGGTGCAAAGATGGATAAAGTTTTAAACAGAGAGGAATCTTTGCAGCTAATGGACCTTCTAGGTCTT
GAAAGGAGTGGGAATTGGCTCCGGTGCCCGTCAGTGGGCAGAGCGCACATCGCCCACAGTCCCCGAGAAG
TTGGGGGGAGGGGTCGGCAATTGATCCGGTGCCTAGAGAAGGTGGCGCGGGGTAAACTGGGAAAGTGATG
TCGTGTACTGGCTCCGCCTTTTTCCCGAGGGTGGGGGAGAACCGTATATAAGTGCAGTAGTCGCCGTGAA
CGTTCTTTTTCGCAACGGGTTTGCCGCCAGAACACAGGTAAGTGCCGTGTGTGGTTCCCGCGGGCCTGGC
CTCTTTACGGGTTATGGCCCTTGCGTGCCTTGAATTACTTCCACCTGGCTGCAGTACGTGATTCTTGATC
CCGAGCTTCGGGTTGGAAGTGGGTGGGAGAGTTCGAGGCCTTGCGCTTAAGGAGCCCCTTCGCCTCGTGC
TTGAGTTGAGGCCTGGCCTGGGCGCTGGGGCCGCCGCGTGCGAATCTGGTGGCACCTTCGCGCCTGTCTC
GCTGCTTTCGATAAGTCTCTAGCCATTTAAAATTTTTGATGACCTGCTGCGACGCTTTTTTTCTGGCAAG
ATAGTCTTGTAAATGCGGGCCAAGATCTGCACACTGGTATTTCGGTTTTTGGGGCCGCGGGCGGCGACGG
GGCCCGTGCGTCCCAGCGCACATGTTCGGCGAGGCGGGGCCTGCGAGCGCGGCCACCGAGAATCGGACGG
GGGTAGTCTCAAGCTGGCCGGCCTGCTCTGGTGCCTGGCCTCGCGCCGCCGTGTATCGCCCCGCCCTGGG
CGGCAAGGCTGGCCCGGTCGGCACCAGTTGCGTGAGCGGAAAGATGGCCGCTTCCCGGCCCTGCTGCAGG
GAGCTCAAAATGGAGGACGCGGCGCTCGGGAGAGCGGGCGGGTGAGTCACCCACACAAAGGAAAAGGGCC
TTTCCGTCCTCAGCCGTCGCTTCATGTGACTCCACGGAGTACCGGGCGCCGTCCAGGCACCTCGATTAGT
TCTCGAGCTTTTGGAGTACGTCGTCTTTAGGTTGGGGGGAGGGGTTTTATGCGATGGAGTTTCCCCACAC
TGAGTGGGTGGAGACTGAAGTTAGGCCAGCTTGGCACTTGATGTAATTCTCCTTGGAATTTGCCCTTTTT
GAGTTTGGATCTTGGTTCATTCTCAAGCCTCAGACAGTGGTTCAAAGTTTTTTTCTTCCATTTCAGGTGT
CGTGACGTACGGCCACCATGACCGAGTACAAGCCCACGGTGCGCCTCGCCACCCGCGACGACGTCCCCAG
GGCCGTACGCACCCTCGCCGCCGCGTTCGCCGACTACCCCGCCACGCGCCACACCGTCGATCCGGACCGC
CACATCGAGCGGGTCACCGAGCTGCAAGAACTCTTCCTCACGCGCGTCGGGCTCGACATCGGCAAGGTGT
GGGTCGCGGACGACGGCGCCGCCGTGGCGGTCTGGACCACGCCGGAGAGCGTCGAAGCGGGGGCGGTGTT
CGCCGAGATCGGCCCGCGCATGGCCGAGTTGAGCGGTTCCCGGCTGGCCGCGCAGCAACAGATGGAAGGC
CTCCTGGCGCCGCACCGGCCCAAGGAGCCCGCGTGGTTCCTGGCCACCGTCGGAGTCTCGCCCGACCACC
AGGGCAAGGGTCTGGGCAGCGCCGTCGTGCTCCCCGGAGTGGAGGCGGCCGAGCGCGCCGGGGTGCCCGC
CTTCCTGGAGACCTCCGCGCCCCGCAACCTCCCCTTCTACGAGCGGCTCGGCTTCACCGTCACCGCCGAC
GTCGAGGTGCCCGAAGGACCGCGCACCTGGTGCATGACCCGCAAGCCCGGTGCCTGAACGCGTTAAGTCG
ACAATCAACCTCTGGATTACAAAATTTGTGAAAGATTGACTGGTATTCTTAACTATGTTGCTCCTTTTAC
GCTATGTGGATACGCTGCTTTAATGCCTTTGTATCATGCTATTGCTTCCCGTATGGCTTTCATTTTCTCC
TCCTTGTATAAATCCTGGTTGCTGTCTCTTTATGAGGAGTTGTGGCCCGTTGTCAGGCAACGTGGCGTGG
TGTGCACTGTGTTTGCTGACGCAACCCCCACTGGTTGGGGCATTGCCACCACCTGTCAGCTCCTTTCCGG
GACTTTCGCTTTCCCCCTCCCTATTGCCACGGCGGAACTCATCGCCGCCTGCCTTGCCCGCTGCTGGACA
GGGGCTCGGCTGTTGGGCACTGACAATTCCGTGGTGTTGTCGGGGAAATCATCGTCCTTTCCTTGGCTGC
TCGCCTGTGTTGCCACCTGGATTCTGCGCGGGACGTCCTTCTGCTACGTCCCTTCGGCCCTCAATCCAGC
GGACCTTCCTTCCCGCGGCCTGCTGCCGGCTCTGCGGCCTCTTCCGCGTCTTCGCCTTCGCCCTCAGACG
AGTCGGATCTCCCTTTGGGCCGCCTCCCCGCGTCGACTTTAAGACCAATGACTTACAAGGCAGCTGTAGA
TCTTAGCCACTTTTTAAAAGAAAAGGGGGGACTGGAAGGGCTAATTCACTCCCAACGAAGACAAGATCTG
CTTTTTGCTTGTACTGGGTCTCTCTGGTTAGACCAGATCTGAGCCTGGGAGCTCTCTGGCTAACTAGGGA
ACCCACTGCTTAAGCCTCAATAAAGCTTGCCTTGAGTGCTTCAAGTAGTGTGTGCCCGTCTGTTGTGTGA
CTCTGGTAACTAGAGATCCCTCAGACCCTTTTAGTCAGTGTGGAAAATCTCTAGCAGTACGTATAGTAGT
TCATGTCATCTTATTATTCAGTATTTATAACTTGCAAAGAAATGAATATCAGAGAGTGAGAGGAACTTGT
TTATTGCAGCTTATAATGGTTACAAATAAAGCAATAGCATCACAAATTTCACAAATAAAGCATTTTTTTC
ACTGCATTCTAGTTGTGGTTTGTCCAAACTCATCAATGTATCTTATCATGTCTGGCTCTAGCTATCCCGC
CCCTAACTCCGCCCATCCCGCCCCTAACTCCGCCCAGTTCCGCCCATTCTCCGCCCCATGGCTGACTAAT
TTTTTTTATTTATGCAGAGGCCGAGGCCGCCTCGGCCTCTGAGCTATTCCAGAAGTAGTGAGGAGGCTTT
TTTGGAGGCCTAGGGACGTACCCAATTCGCCCTATAGTGAGTCGTATTACGCGCGCTCACTGGCCGTCGT
TTTACAACGTCGTGACTGGGAAAACCCTGGCGTTACCCAACTTAATCGCCTTGCAGCACATCCCCCTTTC
GCCAGCTGGCGTAATAGCGAAGAGGCCCGCACCGATCGCCCTTCCCAACAGTTGCGCAGCCTGAATGGCG
AATGGG
[124 nt withheld, positions 3367-3490]
C
[91 nt withheld, positions 3492-3582]
A
[49 nt withheld, positions 3584-3632]
CCTTTGACGTTGGAGTCCACGTTCTTT
[37 nt withheld, positions 3660-3696]
ACCCTATCTCGGTCTATTCTTTTGATTTATAAGGGATTTTGCCGATTTCGGCCTATTGGTTAAAAAATGA
GCTGATTTAACAAAAATTTAACGCGAATTTTAACAAAATATTAACGCTTACAATTTAGGTGGCACTTTTC
GGGGAAATGTGCGCGGAACCCCTATTTGTTTATTTTTCTAAATACATTCAAATATGTATCCGCTCATGAG
ACAATAACCCTGATAAATGCTTCAATAATATTGAAAAAGGAAGAGTATGAGTATTCAACATTTCCGTGTC
GCCCTTATTCCCTTTTTTGCGGCATTTTGCCTTCCTGTTTTTGCTCACCCAGAAACGCTGGTGAAAGTAA
AAGATGCTGAAGATCAGTTGGGTGCACGAGTGGGTTACATCGAACTGGATCTCAACAGCGGTAAGATCCT
TGAGAGTTTTCGCCCCGAAGAACGTTTTCCAATGATGAGCACTTTTAAAGTTCTGCTATGTGGCGCGGTA
TTATCCCGTATTGACGCCGGGCAAGAGCAACTCGGTCGCCGCATACACTATTCTCAGAATGACTTGGTTG
AGTACTCACCAGTCACAGAAAAGCATCTTACGGATGGCATGACAGTAAGAGAATTATGCAGTGCTGCCAT
AACCATGAGTGATAACACTGCGGCCAACTTACTTCTGACAACGATCGGAGGACCGAAGGAGCTAACCGCT
TTTTTGCACAACATGGGGGATCATGTAACTCGCCTTGATCGTTGGGAACCGGAGCTGAATGAAGCCATAC
CAAACGACGAGCGTGACACCACGATGCCTGTAGCAATGGCAACAACGTTGCGCAAACTATTAACTGGCGA
ACTACTTACTCTAGCTTCCCGGCAACAATTAATAGACTGGATGGAGGCGGATAAAGTTGCAGGACCACTT
CTGCGCTCGGCCCTTCCGGCTGGCTGGTTTATTGCTGATAAATCTGGAGCCGGTGAGCGTGGGTCTCGCG
GTATCATTGCAGCACTGGGGCCAGATGGTAAGCCCTCCCGTATCGTAGTTATCTACACGACGGGGAGTCA
GGCAACTATGGATGAACGAAATAGACAGATCGCTGAGATAGGTGCCTCACTGATTAAGCATTGGTAACTG
TCAGACCAAGTTTACTCATATATACTTTAGATTGATTTAAAACTTCATTTTTAATTTAAAAGGATCTAGG
TGAAGATCCTTTTTGATAATCTCATGACCAAAATCCCTTAACGTGAGTTTTCGTTCCACTGAGCGTCAGA
CCCCGTAGAAAAGATCAAAGGATCTTCTTGAGATCCTTTTTTTCTGCGCGTAATCTGCTGCTTGCAAACA
AAAAAACCACCGCTACCAGCGGTGGTTTGTTTGCCGGATCAAGAGCTACCAACTCTTTTTCCGAAGGTAA
CTGGCTTCAGCAGAGCGCAGATACCAAATACTGTTCTTCTAGTGTAGCCGTAGTTAGGCCACCACTTCAA
GAACTCTGTAGCACCGCCTACATACCTCGCTCTGCTAATCCTGTTACCAGTGGCTGCTGCCAGTGGCGAT
AAGTCGTGTCTTACCGGGTTGGACTCAAGACGATAGTTACCGGATAAGGCGCAGCGGTCGGGCTGAACGG
GGGGTTCGTGCACACAGCCCAGCTTGGAGCGAACGACCTACACCGAACTGAGATACCTACAGCGTGAGCT
ATGAGAAAGCGCCACGCTTCCCGAAGGGAGAAAGGCGGACAGGTATCCGGTAAGCGGCAGGGTCGGAACA
GGAGAGCGCACGAGGGAGCTTCCAGGGGGAAACGCCTGGTATCTTTATAGTCCTGTCGGGTTTCGCCACC
TCTGACTTGAGCGTCGATTTTTGTGATGCTCGTCAGGGGGGCGGAGCCTATGGAAAAACGCCAGCAACGC
GGCCTTTTTACGGTTCCTGGCCTTTTGCTGGCCTTTTGCTCACATGTTCTTTCCTGCGTTATCCCCTGAT
TCTGTGGATAACCGTATTACCGCCTTTGAGTGAGCTGATACCGCTCGCCGCAGCCGAACGACCGAGCGCA
GCGAGTCAGTGAGCGAGGAAGCGGAAGAGCGCCCAATACGCAAACCGCCTCTCCCCGCGCGTTGGCCGAT
TCATTAATGCAGCTGGCACGACAGGTTTCCCGACTGGAAAGCGGGCAGTGAGCGCAACGCAATTAATGTG
AGTTAGCTCACTCATTAGGCACCCCAGGCTTTACACTTTATGCTTCCGGCTCGTATGTTGTGTGGAATTG
TGAGCGGATAACAATTTCACACAGGAAACAGCTATGACCATGATTACGCCAAGCGCGCAATTAACCCTCA
CTAAAGGGAACAAAAGCTGGAGCTGCAAGCTTAATGTAGTCTTATGCAATACTCTTGTAGTCTTGCAACA
TGGTAACGATGAGTTAGCAACATGCCTTACAAGGAGAGAAAAAGCACCGTGCATGCCGATTGGTGGAAGT
AAGGTGGTACGATCGTGCCTTATTAGGAAGGCAACAGACGGGTCTGACATGGATTGGACGAACCACTGAA
TTGCCGCATTGCAGAGATATTGTATTTAAGTGCCTAGCTCGATACATAAACGGGTCTCTCTGGTTAGACC
AGATCTGAGCCTGGGAGCTCTCTGGCTAACTAGGGAACCCACTGCTTAAGCCTCAATAAAGCTTGCCTTG
AGTGCTTCAAGTAGTGTGTGCCCGTCTGTTGTGTGACTCTGGTAACTAGAGATCCCTCAGACCCTTTTAG
TCAGTGTGGAAAATCTCTAGCAGTGGCGCCCGAACAGGGACTTGAAAGCGAAAGGGAAACCAGAGGAGCT
CTCTCGACGCAGGACTCGGCTTGCTGAAGCGCGCACGGCAAGAGGCGAGGGGCGGCGACTGGTGAGTACG
CCAAAAATTTTGACTAGCGGAGGCTAGAAGGAGAGAGATGGGTGCGAGAGCGTCAGTATTAAGCGGGGGA
GAATTAGATCGCGATGGGAAAAAATTCGGTTAAGGCCAGGGGGAAAGAAAAAATATAAATTAAAACATAT
AGTATGGGCAAGCAGGGAGCTAGAACGATTCGCAGTTAATCCTGGCCTGTTAGAAACATCAGAAGGCTGT
AGACAAATACTGGGACAGCTACAACCATCCCTTCAGACAGGATCAGAAGAACTTAGATCATTATATAATA
CAGTAGCAACCCTCTATTGTGTGCATCAAAGGATAGAGATAAAAGACACCAAGGAAGCTTTAGACAAGAT
AGAGGAAGAGCAAAACAAAAGTAAGACCACCGCACAGCAAGCGGCCGCTGATCTTCAGACCTGGAGGAGG
AGATATGAGGGACAATTGGAGAAGTGAATTATATAAATATAAAGTAGTAAAAATTGAACCATTAGGAGTA
GCACCCACCAAGGCAAAGAGAAGAGTGGTGCAGAGAGAAAAAAGAGCAGTGGGAATAGGAGCTTTGTTCC
TTGGGTTCTTGGGAGCAGCAGGAAGCACTATGGGCGCAGCGTCAATGACGCTGACGGTACAGGCCAGACA
ATTATTGTCTGGTATAGTGCAGCAGCAGAACAATTTGCTGAGGGCTATTGAGGCGCAACAGCATCTGTTG
CAACTCACAGTCTGGGGCATCAAGCAGCTCCAGGCAAGAATCCTGGCTGTGGAAAGATACCTAAAGGATC
AACAGCTCCTGGGGATTTGGGGTTGCTCTGGAAAACTCATTTGCACCACTGCTGTGCCTTGGAATGCTAG
TTGGAGTAATAAATCTCTGGAACAGATTTGGAATCACACGACCTGGATGGAGTGGGACAGAGAAATTAAC
AATTACACAAGCTTAATACACTCCTTAATTGAAGAATCGCAAAACCAGCAAGAAAAGAATGAACAAGAAT
TATTGGAATTAGATAAATGGGCAAGTTTGTGGAATTGGTTTAACATAACAAATTGGCTGTGGTATATAAA
ATTATTCATAATGATAGTAGGAGGCTTGGTAGGTTTAAGAATAGTTTTTGCTGTACTTTCTATAGTGAAT
AGAGTTAGGCAGGGATATTCACCATTATCGTTTCAGACCCACCTCCCAACCCCGAGGGGACCCAGAGAGG
GCCTATTTCCCATGATTCCTTCATATTTGCATATACGATACAAGGCTGTTAGAGAGATAATTAGAATTAA
TTTGACTGTAAACACAAAGATATTAGTACAAAATACGTGACGTAGAAAGTAATAATTTCTTGGGTAGTTT
GCAGTTTTAAAATTATGTTTTAAAATGGACTATCATATGCTTACCGTAACTTGAAAGTATTTCGATTTCT
TGGCTTTATATATCTTGTGGAAAGGACGAAACACCGGCATGGAGATGACCCGCAGGGTTTTAGAGCTAGA
AATAGCAAGTTAAAATAAGGCTAGTCCGTTATCAACTTGAAAAAGTGGCACCGAGTCGGTGCTTTTTTAA
GCTTGGCGTAACTAGATCTTGAGACAAATGGCAGTATTCATCCACAATTTTAAAAGAAAAGGGGGGATTG
GGGGGTACAGTGCAGGGGAAAGAATAGTAGACATAATAGCAACAGACATACAAACTAAAGAATTACAAAA
ACAAATTACAAAAATTCAAAATTTTCGGGTTTATTACAGGGACAGCAGAGATCCACTTTGGCGCCGGCTC
GAGGGGG
