>Addgene plasmid #76589 | CKB gRNA (BRDN0001145509) | depositor partial sequence | sequence record 144049 | Target Sequence
GCATGGAGATGACCCGCAGG
