>Addgene plasmid #76589 | CKB gRNA (BRDN0001145509) | addgene partial sequence | sequence record 186123 | hU6-F
AGAAAGTAATAATTTCTTGGGTAGTTTGCAGTTTTAAAATTATGTTTTAAAATGGACTATCATATGCTTA
CCGTAACTTGAAAGTATTTCGATTTCTTGGCTTTATATATCTTGTGGAAAGGACGAAACACCGGCATGGA
GATGACCCGCAGGGTTTTAGAGCTAGAAATAGCAAGTTAAAATAAGGCTAGTCCGTTATCAACTTGAAAA
AGTGGCACCGAGTCGGTGCTTTTTTAAGCTTGGCGTAACTAGATCTTGAGACAAATGGCAGTATTCATCC
ACAATTTTAAAAGAAAAGGGGGGATTGGGGGGTACAGTGCAGGGGAAAGAATAGTAGACATAATAGCAAC
AGACATACAAACTAAAGAATTACAAAAACAAATTACAAAAATTCAAAATTTTCGGGTTTATTACAGGGAC
AGCAGAGATCCACTTTGGCGCCGGCTCGAGGGGGCCCGGGTGCAAAGATGGATAAAGTTTTAAACAGAGA
GGAATCTTTGCAGCTAATGGACCTTCTAGGTCTTGAAAGGAGTGGGAATTGGCTCCGGTGCCCGTCAGTG
GGCAGAGCGC
